Addgene plasmid #108860: pYPQ230-RR
Purpose: LbCpf1 Gateway entry plasmid with G548R and K611R mutations
Depositing lab: Yiping Qi. Depositing organization: University of Maryland, College Park. Publication: Plant Genome Editing Using FnCpf1 and LbCpf1 Nucleases at Redefined and Altered PAM Sites. Zhong Z, Zhang Y, You Q, Tang X, Ren Q, Liu S, Yang L, Wang Y, Liu X, Liu B, Zhang T, Zheng X, Le Y, Zhang Y, Qi Y. Mol Plant. 2018 Jul 2;11(7):999-1002. doi: 10.1016/j.molp.2018.03.008. Epub 2018 Mar 20. PubMed 29567452.
Backbone
  Vector backbone: pYPQ167
  Vector type: Plant Expression, CRISPR ; Gateway compatible Cpf1 entry clone
Growth in bacteria
  Bacterial resistance: Spectinomycin, 50 μg/mL
  Growth temperature: 37°C
  Growth strain: DH5alpha
  Copy number: High Copy
Gene/Insert
  Gene/Insert name: LbCpf1-RR (LbCpf1 with G548R and K611R mutations)
  Species: Lachnospiraceae bacterium ND2006
  Mutation: G548R and K611R, Cpf1 is rice codon optimized
  Tag / fusion protein: NLS (N terminal on insert); NLS (C terminal on insert)
  Cloning method: Ligation Independent Cloning
Terms and licenses: Academic/Nonprofit Terms; Industry Terms: Not Available to Industry
Depositor comments: Cpf1 is rice codon optimized
How to cite: pYPQ230-RR was a gift from Yiping Qi (Addgene plasmid # 108860 ; http://n2t.net/addgene:108860 ; RRID:Addgene_108860)
