[The description below was written by a language model from this plasmid's Addgene catalogue record and pLannotate feature annotations shown in this document.]
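Description:
pYPQ230-RR is a Gateway-compatible entry clone built on the pYPQ167 backbone and intended for assembling plant CRISPR-Cpf1 (Cas12a) genome-editing vectors. It is a 6,939 nt high-copy plasmid that replicates in E. coli from a ColE1/pUC-type origin and is selected with spectinomycin through the aadA aminoglycoside adenylyltransferase gene. The annotation also picks up short remnants of a class 1 integron Pc promoter and a gentamicin acetyltransferase gene upstream of aadA. Fragments of lacI and lacZα are detected as well, along with rrnB T1 and T2 terminators that insulate the cloning region from read-through transcription, as is typical of Gateway entry backbones.

The payload is LbCpf1-RR, the Cpf1 nuclease from Lachnospiraceae bacterium ND2006 carrying the G548R and K611R substitutions, rice codon optimized and flanked by nuclear localization signals at both the N and C termini. The feature table does not annotate this coding sequence, but the large unannotated interval between attL1 and the NOS terminator is consistent with its position. The NOS terminator supplies a plant polyadenylation signal downstream. No plant promoter is annotated in the entry clone, so expression presumably depends on a promoter provided by the destination vector after recombination. The cassette is bounded by attL1 and attR5, a site pairing used in multisite Gateway LR reactions, in which this nuclease module would be combined with a second entry clone (typically a guide RNA cassette, though the record does not specify the partner) in a destination vector. The associated publication concerns plant genome editing with FnCpf1 and LbCpf1 at redefined and altered PAM sites, so the RR variant is used to extend the range of targetable PAM sequences in plants.
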