Features (pLannotate 1.2.2; 12 found; start..end, strand, type, name):
     96..119     +  promoter       Pc promoter (fragment): intI1 (promoter lies within the coding sequence); class 1 integron promoter
    295..351     +  CDS            GmR (fragment): gentamycin acetyltransferase; aacC1; confers resistance to gentamycin
    358..1149    +  CDS            SmR: aminoglycoside adenylyltransferase (Murphy, 1985); aadA; confers resistance to spectinomycin and streptomycin
   1242..1830    +  rep_origin     ori: high-copy-number ColE1/pMB1/pBR322/pUC origin of replication
   2013..2105    +  CDS            lacI (fragment): lac repressor; lacI; The lac repressor binds to the lac operator to inhibit transcription in E. coli. This inhibition can be relieved by adding lactose or isopropyl-β-D-thiogalactopyranoside (IPTG).
   2160..2187    -  terminator     rrnB T2 terminator: transcription terminator T2 from the E. coli rrnB gene
   2319..2362    +  terminator     rrnB T1 terminator: Escherichia coli rrnB; transcription terminator T1 from the E. coli rrnB gene
   2409..2445    -  CDS            lacZα (fragment): LacZα fragment of β-galactosidase; lacZ fragment
   2461..2560    +  protein_bind   attL1: mutant version of attL; recombination site for the Gateway® LR reaction LR Clonase™
   6389..6641    +  terminator     NOS terminator: nopaline synthase terminator and poly(A) signal
   6686..6809    +  protein_bind   attR5: mutant version of attR; recombination site for the Gateway® LR reaction LR Clonase™
   6827..6845    -  promoter       T7 promoter: promoter for bacteriophage T7 RNA polymerase
>Addgene plasmid #108860 | pYPQ230-RR | addgene full sequence | sequence record 209932 | Addgene NGS Result
TGGACCAGCCAGGACAGAAATGCCTCGACTTCGCTGCTACCCAAGGTTGCCGGGTGACGCACACCGTGGA
AACGGATGAAGGCACGAACCCAGTGGACATAAGCCTGTTCGGTTCGTAAGCTGTAATGCAAGTAGCGTAT
GCGCTCACGCAACTGGTCCAGAACCTTGACCGAACGCAGCGGTGGTAACGGCGCAGTGGCGGTTTTCATG
GCTTGTTATGACTGTTTTTTTGGGGTACAGTCTATGCCTCGGGCATCCAAGCAGCAAGCGCGTTACGCCG
TGGGTCGATGTTTGATGTTATGGAGCAGCAACGATGTTACGCAGCAGGGCAGTCGCCCTAAAACAAAGTT
AAACATTATGAGGGAAGCGGTGATCGCCGAAGTATCGACTCAACTATCAGAGGTAGTTGGCGTCATCGAG
CGCCATCTCGAACCGACGTTGCTGGCCGTACATTTGTACGGCTCCGCAGTGGATGGCGGCCTGAAGCCAC
ACAGTGATATTGATTTGCTGGTTACGGTGACCGTAAGGCTTGATGAAACAACGCGGCGAGCTTTGATCAA
CGACCTTTTGGAAACTTCGGCTTCCCCTGGAGAGAGCGAGATTCTCCGCGCTGTAGAAGTCACCATTGTT
GTGCACGACGACATCATTCCGTGGCGTTATCCAGCTAAGCGCGAACTGCAATTTGGAGAATGGCAGCGCA
ATGACATTCTTGCAGGTATCTTCGAGCCAGCCACGATCGACATTGATCTGGCTATCTTGCTGACAAAAGC
AAGAGAACATAGCGTTGCCTTGGTAGGTCCAGCGGCGGAGGAACTCTTTGATCCGGTTCCTGAACAGGAT
CTATTTGAGGCGCTAAATGAAACCTTAACGCTATGGAACTCGCCGCCCGACTGGGCTGGCGATGAGCGAA
ATGTAGTGCTTACGTTGTCCCGCATTTGGTACAGCGCAGTAACCGGCAAAATCGCGCCGAAGGATGTCGC
TGCCGACTGGGCAATGGAGCGCCTGCCGGCCCAGTATCAGCCCGTCATACTTGAAGCTAGACAGGCTTAT
CTTGGACAAGAAGAAGATCGCTTGGCCTCGCGCGCAGATCAGTTGGAAGAATTTGTCCACTACGTGAAAG
GCGAGATCACCAAGGTAGTCGGCAAATAACCCTCGAGCCACCCATGACCAAAATCCCTTAACGTGAGTTA
CGCGTCGTTCCACTGAGCGTCAGACCCCGTAGAAAAGATCAAAGGATCTTCTTGAGATCCTTTTTTTCTG
CGCGTAATCTGCTGCTTGCAAACAAAAAAACCACCGCTACCAGCGGTGGTTTGTTTGCCGGATCAAGAGC
TACCAACTCTTTTTCCGAAGGTAACTGGCTTCAGCAGAGCGCAGATACCAAATACTGTTCTTCTAGTGTA
GCCGTAGTTAGGCCACCACTTCAAGAACTCTGTAGCACCGCCTACATACCTCGCTCTGCTAATCCTGTTA
CCAGTGGCTGCTGCCAGTGGCGATAAGTCGTGTCTTACCGGGTTGGACTCAAGACGATAGTTACCGGATA
AGGCGCAGCGGTCGGGCTGAACGGGGGGTTCGTGCACACAGCCCAGCTTGGAGCGAACGACCTACACCGA
ACTGAGATACCTACAGCGTGAGCTATGAGAAAGCGCCACGCTTCCCGAAGGGAGAAAGGCGGACAGGTAT
CCGGTAAGCGGCAGGGTCGGAACAGGAGAGCGCACGAGGGAGCTTCCAGGGGGAAACGCCTGGTATCTTT
ATAGTCCTGTCGGGTTTCGCCACCTCTGACTTGAGCGTCGATTTTTGTGATGCTCGTCAGGGGGGCGGAG
CCTATGGAAAAACGCCAGCAACGCGGCCTTTTTACGGTTCCTGGCCTTTTGCTGGCCTTTTGCTCACATG
TTCTTTCCTGCGTTATCCCCTGATTCTGTGGATAACCGTATTACCGCCTTTGAGTGAGCTGATACCGCTC
GCCGCAGCCGAACGACCGAGCGCAGCGAGTCAGTGAGCGAGGAAGCGGAAGAGCGCCCAATACGCAAACC
GCCTCTCCCCGCGCGTTGGCCGATTCATTAATGCAGCTGGCACGACAGGTTTCCCGACTGGAAAGCGGGC
AGTGAGCGCAACGCAATTAATACGCGTACCGCGAGCCAGGAAGAGTTTGTAGAAACGCAAAAAGGCCATC
CGTCAGGATGGCCTTCTGCTTAGTTTGATGCCTGGCAGTTTATGGCGGGCGTCCTGCCCGCCACCCTCCG
GGCCGTTGCTTCACAACGTTCAAATCCGCTCCCGGCGGATTTGTCCTACTCAGGAGAGCGTTCACCGACA
AACAACAGATAAAACGAAAGGCCCAGTCTTCCGACTGAGCCTTTCGTTTTATTTGATGCCTGGCAGTTCC
CTACTCTCGCGTTAACGCTTGCATGGATGTTTTCCCAGTCACGACGTTGTAAAACGACGGCCAGTCTTAA
GCTCGGGCCCCAAATAATGATTTTATTTTGACTGATAGTGACCTGTTCGTTGCAACAAATTGATGAGCAA
TGCTTTTTTATAATGCCAACTTTGTACAAAAAAGCAGGCTCCGAATTCGCCCTTCACCATGGCTCCTAAG
AAGAAGCGGAAGGTTGGTATTCACGGGGTGCCTGCGGCTTCAAAGCTCGAGAAATTCACCAACTGTTATT
CGTTGAGCAAAACACTGCGGTTTAAAGCGATTCCAGTCGGCAAGACTCAAGAGAATATAGACAATAAGCG
GCTGTTGGTGGAAGATGAAAAGCGCGCGGAAGACTACAAAGGGGTGAAGAAGTTGTTGGACAGATACTAC
CTCTCTTTTATCAATGATGTCTTGCACTCAATCAAATTGAAGAATCTGAACAACTACATCTCCCTCTTCA
GAAAGAAAACAAGGACAGAAAAGGAGAATAAGGAACTTGAAAATTTGGAGATCAATCTGAGGAAAGAGAT
CGCGAAAGCCTTTAAAGGCAACGAAGGATACAAAAGTCTGTTCAAGAAGGATATAATTGAGACAATTTTG
CCAGAGTTCCTCGATGACAAGGACGAGATTGCGCTGGTCAATTCGTTCAACGGATTCACAACAGCATTCA
CAGGCTTCTTTGATAATCGGGAAAATATGTTCTCTGAGGAGGCAAAGTCCACTTCTATTGCGTTCAGGTG
TATCAATGAGAATCTCACTAGGTACATTTCCAACATGGATATCTTTGAGAAGGTTGACGCAATTTTTGAC
AAGCACGAAGTTCAGGAGATTAAGGAGAAGATCCTCAATTCCGATTATGACGTTGAGGACTTCTTCGAAG
GTGAGTTTTTTAATTTCGTGCTCACTCAAGAGGGTATCGACGTGTATAATGCGATCATCGGTGGGTTCGT
GACTGAGTCCGGTGAAAAGATTAAGGGATTGAACGAGTATATCAACCTTTACAACCAAAAGACGAAACAG
AAGCTGCCAAAGTTCAAGCCTCTTTACAAACAGGTTCTTTCAGACCGCGAGTCACTCTCGTTCTATGGGG
AGGGCTACACTTCGGATGAGGAAGTCCTGGAGGTGTTCAGGAATACTCTCAATAAGAATTCGGAGATTTT
CTCTTCTATAAAAAAACTGGAAAAGTTGTTTAAGAATTTTGACGAATACTCTAGCGCCGGCATATTTGTG
AAAAACGGCCCGGCCATATCAACGATAAGTAAAGATATCTTCGGCGAATGGAACGTGATCAGAGACAAAT
GGAACGCGGAGTATGACGATATTCACCTGAAGAAGAAGGCTGTCGTAACGGAGAAGTACGAGGATGATCG
CAGGAAAAGCTTCAAAAAGATCGGAAGTTTCAGCCTGGAACAGTTGCAGGAGTATGCTGACGCCGATCTT
AGCGTCGTCGAGAAGTTGAAGGAGATAATCATCCAAAAGGTCGACGAGATATATAAAGTCTATGGATCAA
GTGAAAAACTGTTCGACGCCGACTTCGTTTTGGAGAAGTCCCTGAAGAAGAACGACGCTGTTGTTGCCAT
TATGAAGGATCTGCTCGACAGCGTGAAGAGTTTCGAGAACTATATTAAGGCTTTTTTCGGGGAGGGGAAG
GAGACTAACAGAGATGAGTCCTTCTACGGAGACTTCGTCCTCGCGTACGATATACTCCTTAAGGTAGACC
ACATCTACGACGCAATCAGAAATTACGTGACACAAAAGCCGTACAGCAAGGACAAGTTCAAACTCTACTT
CCAGAACCCCCAGTTCATGCGCGGCTGGGACAAGGACAAGGAAACGGATTACAGGGCTACGATCCTGAGG
TATGGTTCAAAATACTACTTGGCGATTATGGACAAGAAGTACGCCAAGTGTCTCCAGAAGATTGACAAAG
ACGATGTCAATGGCAATTATGAGAAGATCAACTACAAGCTGCTTCCGGGTCCGAACAAGATGCTCCCAAG
GGTTTTCTTCAGCAAGAAATGGATGGCCTACTATAACCCAAGCGAGGACATCCAGAAGATTTATAAGAAC
GGTACGTTCAAGAAGGGCGACATGTTCAATCTTAACGACTGTCACAAGCTGATCGACTTCTTCAAAGACT
CAATTAGCCGGTACCCAAAGTGGTCTAACGCCTATGACTTCAACTTTTCGGAAACCGAGAAGTACAAGGA
TATAGCCGGATTTTATAGAGAGGTGGAAGAGCAGGGCTACAAGGTGTCATTCGAGTCCGCCAGCAAGAAG
GAAGTGGACAAGCTCGTGGAAGAGGGTAAGCTCTACATGTTCCAGATTTATAATAAAGACTTTAGCGATA
AGAGCCACGGGACACCTAATCTCCACACAATGTATTTCAAGCTGCTCTTCGACGAGAATAACCACGGCCA
AATCAGGTTGTCAGGAGGGGCTGAACTCTTCATGCGGCGCGCTAGCCTTAAGAAGGAGGAGCTTGTAGTC
CACCCTGCGAATAGTCCAATTGCGAATAAGAACCCGGACAATCCTAAAAAGACTACAACATTGAGCTACG
ACGTGTACAAGGATAAGAGGTTTTCCGAGGATCAGTACGAGCTCCACATCCCGATTGCGATCAACAAGTG
CCCAAAGAATATTTTCAAGATAAACACAGAGGTGCGTGTACTCCTGAAGCATGACGACAATCCTTACGTC
ATTGGGATTGATCGGGGCGAGAGGAACCTCCTCTATATTGTGGTGGTGGACGGGAAGGGGAACATAGTCG
AACAGTACTCCCTTAACGAAATAATTAACAATTTCAACGGCATCCGTATCAAGACCGACTACCATTCGTT
GCTGGACAAGAAGGAGAAGGAGAGATTTGAGGCGCGGCAAAATTGGACAAGTATCGAGAACATCAAGGAA
CTCAAAGCAGGTTATATCTCTCAAGTTGTGCATAAGATATGCGAGCTGGTTGAGAAGTATGACGCAGTGA
TCGCTCTTGAGGACCTCAACTCGGGCTTTAAGAATTCTAGAGTTAAAGTGGAGAAGCAGGTCTATCAAAA
GTTCGAGAAGATGCTTATAGATAAGCTCAACTACATGGTCGATAAGAAATCGAACCCATGTGCCACCGGC
GGCGCACTCAAAGGTTACCAAATAACAAACAAATTCGAGTCCTTCAAATCGATGAGTACTCAGAATGGGT
TCATATTTTATATACCGGCGTGGCTTACGTCTAAGATCGACCCGTCAACTGGTTTTGTCAACCTGTTGAA
GACGAAATACACGTCCATTGCCGATTCGAAAAAGTTCATATCTAGTTTTGATCGTATTATGTACGTCCCA
GAGGAAGATCTTTTCGAGTTTGCTCTCGACTACAAAAACTTTTCGCGGACCGATGCGGATTACATTAAAA
AATGGAAACTCTATTCGTACGGCAACAGAATCAGGATTTTTCGCAACCCTAAGAAGAATAACGTCTTTGA
TTGGGAGGAAGTTTGCTTGACTAGCGCGTACAAGGAGCTCTTTAATAAGTATGGCATTAACTACCAACAG
GGTGATATCAGAGCACTGCTTTGCGAACAATCTGACAAGGCTTTCTACTCATCCTTCATGGCTTTGATGA
GCCTGATGCTCCAGATGAGAAATTCAATTACAGGCAGAACCGACGTGGATTTCTTGATCTCCCCGGTTAA
AAATTCTGATGGCATCTTTTACGATAGCAGGAACTATGAAGCGCAAGAGAATGCGATTCTGCCAAAAAAT
GCAGACGCCAACGGTGCCTATAACATCGCCAGGAAAGTCCTGTGGGCGATCGGCCAGTTCAAAAAGGCCG
AAGACGAAAAATTGGACAAGGTCAAAATCGCTATCAGCAACAAAGAGTGGCTGGAGTATGCTCAGACATC
CGTAAAGCATAAGCGTCCTGCTGCCACCAAAAAGGCCGGACAGGCTAAGAAAAAGAAGTGAGACGACTAG
TGGCGGCCGCCGACGTCCGATCGTTCAAACATTTGGCAATAAAGTTTCTTAAGATTGAATCCTGTTGCCG
GTCTTGCGATGATTATCATATAATTTCTGTTGAATTACGTTAAGCATGTAATAATTAACATGTAATGCAT
GACGTTATTTATGAGATGGGTTTTTATGATTAGAGTCCCGCAATTATACATTTAATACGCGATAGAAAAC
AAAATATAGCGCGCAAACTAGGATAAATTATCGCGCGCGGTGTCATCTATGTTACTAGATCGGGAATTGA
TCCCCCCTCGACAGCTTCCGGAAAGGGCGAATTCGCAACTTTGTATACAAAAGTTGAACGAGAAACGTAA
AATGATATAAATATCAATATATTAAATTAGATTTTGCATAAAAAACAGACTACATAATACTGTAAAACAC
AACATATCCAGTCACTATGCCATCCAGCTGATATCCCCTATAGTGAGTCGTATTACATGGTCATAGCTGT
TTCCTGGCAGCTCTGGCCCGTGTCTCAAAATCTCTGATGTTACATTGCACAAGATAAAAATATATCATCA
TGCCTCCTC
